>Addgene plasmid #178141 | FXN_Halo_N_allele | addgene full sequence | sequence record 349359 | Addgene NGS Result
CTCTTCCGCTTCCTCGCTCACTGACTCGCTGCGCTCGGTCGTTCGGCTGCGGCGAGCGGTATCAGCTCAC
TCAAAGGCGGTAATACGGTTATCCACAGAATCAGGGGATAACGCAGGAAAGAACATGTGAGCAAAAGGCC
AGCAAAAGGCCAGGAACCGTAAAAAGGCCGCGTTGCTGGCGTTTTTCCATAGGCTCCGCCCCCCTGACGA
GCATCACAAAAATCGACGCTCAAGTCAGAGGTGGCGAAACCCGACAGGACTATAAAGATACCAGGCGTTT
CCCCCTGGAAGCTCCCTCGTGCGCTCTCCTGTTCCGACCCTGCCGCTTACCGGATACCTGTCCGCCTTTC
TCCCTTCGGGAAGCGTGGCGCTTTCTCATAGCTCACGCTGTAGGTATCTCAGTTCGGTGTAGGTCGTTCG
CTCCAAGCTGGGCTGTGTGCACGAACCCCCCGTTCAGCCCGACCGCTGCGCCTTATCCGGTAACTATCGT
CTTGAGTCCAACCCGGTAAGACACGACTTATCGCCACTGGCAGCAGCCACTGGTAACAGGATTAGCAGAG
CGAGGTATGTAGGCGGTGCTACAGAGTTCTTGAAGTGGTGGCCTAACTACGGCTACACTAGAAGAACAGT
ATTTGGTATCTGCGCTCTGCTGAAGCCAGTTACCTTCGGAAAAAGAGTTGGTAGCTCTTGATCCGGCAAA
CAAACCACCGCTGGTAGCGGTGGTTTTTTTGTTTGCAAGCAGCAGATTACGCGCAGAAAAAAAGGATCTC
AAGAAGATCCTTTGATCTTTTCTACGGGGTCTGACGCTCAGTGGAACGAAAACTCACGTTAAGGGATTTT
GGTCATGAGATTATCAAAAAGGATCTTCACCTAGATCCTTTTAAATTAAAAATGAAGTTTTAAATCAATC
TAAAGTATATATGAGTAAACTTGGTCTGACAGTTACCAATGCTTAATCAGTGAGGCACCTATCTCAGCGA
TCTGTCTATTTCGTTCATCCATAGTTGCCTGACTCCCCGTCGTGTAGATAACTACGATACGGGAGGGCTT
ACCATCTGGCCCCAGTGCTGCAATGATACCGCGAGATCCACGCTCACCGGCTCCAGATTTATCAGCAATA
AACCAGCCAGCCGGAAGGGCCGAGCGCAGAAGTGGTCCTGCAACTTTATCCGCCTCCATCCAGTCTATTA
ATTGTTGCCGGGAAGCTAGAGTAAGTAGTTCGCCAGTTAATAGTTTGCGCAACGTTGTTGCCATTGCTAC
AGGCATCGTGGTGTCACGCTCGTCGTTTGGTATGGCTTCATTCAGCTCCGGTTCCCAACGATCAAGGCGA
GTTACATGATCCCCCATGTTGTGCAAAAAAGCGGTTAGCTCCTTCGGTCCTCCGATCGTTGTCAGAAGTA
AGTTGGCCGCAGTGTTATCACTCATGGTTATGGCAGCACTGCATAATTCTCTTACTGTCATGCCATCCGT
AAGATGCTTTTCTGTGACTGGTGAGTACTCAACCAAGTCATTCTGAGAATAGTGTATGCGGCGACCGAGT
TGCTCTTGCCCGGCGTCAATACGGGATAATACCGCGCCACATAGCAGAACTTTAAAAGTGCTCATCATTG
GAAAACGTTCTTCGGGGCGAAAACTCTCAAGGATCTTACCGCTGTTGAGATCCAGTTCGATGTAACCCAC
TCGTGCACCCAACTGATCTTCAGCATCTTTTACTTTCACCAGCGTTTCTGGGTGAGCAAAAACAGGAAGG
CAAAATGCCGCAAAAAAGGGAATAAGGGCGACACGGAAATGTTGAATACTCATACTCTTCCTTTTTCAAT
ATTATTGAAGCATTTATCAGGGTTATTGTCTCATGAGCGGATACATATTTGAATGTATTTAGAAAAATAA
ACAAATAGGGGTTCCGCGCACATTTCCCCGAAAAGTGCCACCTGACGTCTAAGAAACCATTATTATCATG
ACATTAACCTATAAAAATAGGCGTATCACGAGGCCCTTTCGTCTCGCGCGTTTCGGTGATGACGGTGAAA
ACCTCTGACACATGCAGCTCCCGGAGACGGTCACAGCTTGTCTGTAAGCGGATGCCGGGAGCAGACAAGC
CCGTCAGGGCGCGTCAGCGGGTGTTGGCGGGTGTCGGGGCTGGCTTAACTATGCGGCATCAGAGCAGATT
GTACTGAGAGTGCACCATATGCGGTGTGAAATACCGCACAGATGCGTAAGGAGAAAATACCGCATCAGGC
GCCATTCGCCATTCAGGCTGCGCAACTGTTGGGAAGGGCGATCGGTGCGGGCCTCTTCGCTATTACGCCA
GCTGGCGAAAGGGGGATGTGCTGCAAGGCGATTAAGTTGGGTAACGCCAGGGTTTTCCCAGTCACGACGT
TGTAAAACGACGGCCAGTGAATTCGAGCTCGGTACCTCGCGAATGCATCTAGATAATTCGAGCTCGGTAC
CTCGCGAATGCATCTAGAAGTGGGCAGAGTACAGATTTACACAAGGCATCCGTCTCCTGGCCCCACATAC
CCAACTGCTGTAAACCCATACCGGCGGCCAAGCAGCCTCAATTTGTGCATGCACCCACTTCCCAGCAAGA
CAGCAGCTCCCAAGTTCCTCCTGTTTAGAATTTTAGAAGCGGCGGGCCACCAGGCTGCAGTCTCCCTTGG
GTCAGGGGTCCTGGTTGCACTCCGTGCTTTGCACAAAGCAGGCTCTCCATTTTTGTTAAATGCACGAATA
GTGCTAAGCTGGGAAGTTCTTCCTGAGGTCTAACCTCTAGCTGCTCCCCCACAGAAGAGTGCCTGCGGCC
AGTGGCCACCAGGGGTCGCCGCAGCACCCAGCGCTGGAGGGCGGAGCGGGCGGCAGACCCGGAGCAGCAT
GGCCGAGATCGGCACCGGCTTTCCCTTCGATCCTCACTACGTGGAAGTGCTGGGCGAGAGAATGCACTAT
GTGGACGTGGGCCCCAGAGATGGAACCCCTGTGCTGTTTCTGCACGGCAACCCTACCAGCAGCTACGTGT
GGCGGAACATCATCCCTCACGTGGCCCCTACACACAGATGTATCGCCCCTGACCTGATCGGCATGGGCAA
GAGCGATAAGCCCGACCTGGGCTACTTCTTCGACGACCACGTGCGGTTCATGGACGCCTTTATTGAGGCC
CTCGGCCTGGAAGAGGTGGTGCTGGTTATTCACGATTGGGGCAGCGCCCTGGGATTCCACTGGGCCAAGA
GAAACCCCGAGAGAGTGAAGGGAATCGCCTTCATGGAATTCATCAGGCCCATTCCTACCTGGGACGAGTG
GCCTGAGTTCGCCAGAGAGACATTCCAGGCCTTCAGAACCACCGACGTGGGCAGAAAGCTGATCATCGAC
CAGAACGTGTTCATCGAGGGCACCCTGCCTATGGGAGTCGTCAGACCACTGACCGAGGTGGAAATGGACC
ACTACAGAGAGCCCTTTCTGAACCCCGTGGACCGGGAACCTCTTTGGAGATTCCCCAACGAGCTGCCCAT
TGCCGGCGAGCCTGCTAATATTGTGGCCCTGGTGGAAGAGTACATGGACTGGCTGCATCAGAGCCCCGTG
CCTAAGCTGCTGTTTTGGGGAACACCCGGCGTGCTGATTCCTCCTGCTGAAGCTGCCAGACTGGCCAAGA
GCCTGCCTAATTGCAAGGCCGTGGATATCGGCCCTGGCCTGAATCTGCTGCAAGAGGACAACCCCGATCT
GATCGGCTCCGAGATTGCCAGATGGCTGAGCACCCTGGAAATCAGCGGAGGAGGAGGTTCTGGAGGCGGT
GGAAGTGGTGGCGGAGGTAGCTGGACTCTCGGGCGCCGCGCAGTAGCCGGCCTCCTGGCGTCACCCGGCC
CAGCCCAGGCCCAGACCCTCACCCGGGTCCCGCGGCCGGCAGAGTTGGCCCCACTCTGCGGCCGCCGTGG
CCTGCGCACCGACATCGATGCGACCTGCACGCCCCGCCGCGCAGTAAGTATCCGCGCCGGGAACAGCCGC
GGGCCGCACGCCGCGGGCCGCACGCCGCACGCCTGCGCAGGGAGGCGCCGCGCACGCCGGGGTCGCTCCG
GGTACGCGCGCTGGACTAGCTCACCCCGCTCCTTCTCAGGGCGGCCCGGCGGAAGCGGCCTTGCAACTCC
CTTCTCTGGTTCTCCCGGTTGCATTTACACTGGCTTCTGCTTTCCGAAGGAAAAGGGGACATTTTGTCCT
GGGATCCCGGGCCCGTCGACTGCAGAGGCCTGCATGCAAGCTTGGCGTAATCATGGTCATAGCTGTTTCC
TGTGTGAAATTGTTATCCGCTCACAATTCCACACAACATACGAGCCGGAAGCATAAAGTGTAAAGCCTGG
GGTGCCTAATGAGTGAGCTAACTCACATTAATTGCGTTGCGCTCACTGCCCGCTTTCCAGTCGGGAAACC
TGTCGTGCCAGCTGCATTAATGAATCGGCCAACGCGCGGGGAGAGGCGGTTTGCGTATTGGGCG
Features (pLannotate 1.2.2; 13 found; start..end, strand, type, name):
    184..772     -  rep_origin     ori: high-copy-number ColE1/pMB1/pBR322/pUC origin of replication
    943..1803    -  CDS            AmpR: β-lactamase; bla; confers resistance to ampicillin, carbenicillin, and related antibiotics
   1804..1908    -  promoter       AmpR promoter: bla
   2003..2038    +  CDS            rop (fragment): Rop protein, which maintains plasmids at low copy number; rop
   2140..2239    +  misc_feature   bom (fragment): basis of mobility region from pBR322
   2245..2402    -  CDS            lacZα (fragment): LacZα fragment of β-galactosidase; lacZ fragment
   2435..2451    +  misc_feature   MCS (fragment): pUC18/19 multiple cloning site
   2869..3747    +  CDS            dhaA: DHAA_PSEPV - Experimental evidence at protein level: Swiss-Prot protein existence level 1. Catalyzes hydrolytic cleavage of carbon-halogen bonds in halogenated aliphatic compounds, leading to the formation of the corresponding primary alcohols, halide ions and protons. Has a broad substrate specificity, as it is able to dehalogenate mono- and di- chlorinated and brominated alkanes (up to at least C10), and the two isomers of 1,3-dichloropropene to 3-chloroallyl alcohol; the highest activity was found with 1,2-dibromoethane, while no activity was observed with the analog 1,2-dichloroethane. Fro
   3802..3993    +  CDS            FXN (fragment): FRDA_HUMAN - Also known as FRDA, X25. Experimental evidence at protein level: Swiss-Prot protein existence level 1. Promotes the biosynthesis of heme and assembly and repair of iron-sulfur clusters by delivering Fe(2+) to proteins involved in these pathways. May play a role in the protection against iron-catalyzed oxidative stress through its ability to catalyze the oxidation of Fe(2+) to Fe(3+); the oligomeric form but not the monomeric form has in vitro ferroxidase activity. May be able to store large amounts of iron in the form of a ferrihydrite mineral by oligomerization; however, the phys
   4280..4296    -  protein_bind   lac operator: The lac repressor binds to the lac operator to inhibit transcription in E. coli. This inhibition can be relieved by adding lactose or isopropyl-β-D-thiogalactopyranoside (IPTG). lac repressor encoded by lacI
   4304..4334    -  promoter       lac promoter: promoter for the E. coli lac operon
   4349..4370    -  protein_bind   CAP binding site: CAP binding activates transcription in the presence of cAMP. E. coli catabolite activator protein
   4383..1       -  CDS            lacI (fragment) (across the origin): lac repressor; lacI; The lac repressor binds to the lac operator to inhibit transcription in E. coli. This inhibition can be relieved by adding lactose or isopropyl-β-D-thiogalactopyranoside (IPTG).
