[The description below was written by a language model from this plasmid's Addgene catalogue record and pLannotate feature annotations shown in this document.]
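Description:
FXN_Halo_N_allele is a homology-directed repair donor plasmid built on the pUC57-BsaI-Free cloning backbone and intended for endogenous tagging of the human frataxin gene (FXN) at its N-terminus with HaloTag. It is a small (about 4.5 kb) bacterial plasmid propagated in E. coli from a high-copy ColE1/pUC-type origin and selected with ampicillin through the β-lactamase gene and its native promoter. The remaining backbone annotations (fragments of lacZα, the pUC multiple cloning site, rop, bom and lacI, plus the lac promoter, operator and CAP site) are ordinary pUC-family remnants flanking the insert and play no role in the tagging function.

The payload sits between these backbone remnants. Its annotated core is a coding sequence matching the bacterial haloalkane dehalogenase DhaA, the enzyme from which HaloTag was engineered. HaloTag forms a covalent bond with chloroalkane ligands, allowing labelling with fluorescent dyes or attachment of affinity and degrader handles. A short gap downstream, presumably a linker, is followed by a fragment of the human FXN coding sequence on the same strand, consistent with the start of the FXN open reading frame serving as part of the downstream homology arm. The unannotated stretches on either side of these features most likely contain the rest of the genomic homology arms, although the record does not define their boundaries. No mammalian promoter, selection marker or recombinase sites are annotated, so expression of the fusion would depend on the endogenous FXN locus after integration. The record does not state the nuclease or guide RNA to be used alongside the donor. The depositing initiative's name suggests use in human iPSC models of neurodegenerative disease.
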