Addgene plasmid #178141: FXN_Halo_N_allele
Purpose: Donor vector for endogenous tagging of human FXN at the N-terminus with halotag
Depositing lab: iPSC Neurodegenerative Disease Initiative (iNDI) & Michael Ward. Depositing organization: National Institute of Neurological Disorders and Strokes (NINDS).
Backbone
  Vector backbone: pUC57-BsaI-Free
  Vector type: Donor vector
Growth in bacteria
  Bacterial resistance: Ampicillin, 100 μg/mL
  Growth temperature: 37°C
  Growth strain: DH5alpha
  Copy number: High Copy
Gene/Insert
  Gene/Insert name: Halotag (alt name: FXN)
  Species: H. sapiens (human)
  Entrez Gene: FXN (a.k.a. CyaY, FA, FARR, FRDA, X25)
  Cloning method: Unknown
Terms and licenses: Academic/Nonprofit Terms; Industry Terms: Not Available to Industry
How to cite: FXN_Halo_N_allele was a gift from iPSC Neurodegenerative Disease Initiative (iNDI) & Michael Ward (Addgene plasmid # 178141 ; http://n2t.net/addgene:178141 ; RRID:Addgene_178141)
