>Addgene plasmid #178141 | FXN_Halo_N_allele | depositor partial sequence | sequence record 345778 | insert
AGTGGGCAGAGTACAGATTTACACAAGGCATCCGTCTCCTGGCCCCACATACCCAACTGCTGTAAACCCA
TACCGGCGGCCAAGCAGCCTCAATTTGTGCATGCACCCACTTCCCAGCAAGACAGCAGCTCCCAAGTTCC
TCCTGTTTAGAATTTTAGAAGCGGCGGGCCACCAGGCTGCAGTCTCCCTTGGGTCAGGGGTCCTGGTTGC
ACTCCGTGCTTTGCACAAAGCAGGCTCTCCATTTTTGTTAAATGCACGAATAGTGCTAAGCTGGGAAGTT
CTTCCTGAGGTCTAACCTCTAGCTGCTCCCCCACAGAAGAGTGCCTGCGGCCAGTGGCCACCAGGGGTCG
CCGCAGCACCCAGCGCTGGAGGGCGGAGCGGGCGGCAGACCCGGAGCAGCATGGCCGAGATCGGCACCGG
CTTTCCCTTCGATCCTCACTACGTGGAAGTGCTGGGCGAGAGAATGCACTATGTGGACGTGGGCCCCAGA
GATGGAACCCCTGTGCTGTTTCTGCACGGCAACCCTACCAGCAGCTACGTGTGGCGGAACATCATCCCTC
ACGTGGCCCCTACACACAGATGTATCGCCCCTGACCTGATCGGCATGGGCAAGAGCGATAAGCCCGACCT
GGGCTACTTCTTCGACGACCACGTGCGGTTCATGGACGCCTTTATTGAGGCCCTCGGCCTGGAAGAGGTG
GTGCTGGTTATTCACGATTGGGGCAGCGCCCTGGGATTCCACTGGGCCAAGAGAAACCCCGAGAGAGTGA
AGGGAATCGCCTTCATGGAATTCATCAGGCCCATTCCTACCTGGGACGAGTGGCCTGAGTTCGCCAGAGA
GACATTCCAGGCCTTCAGAACCACCGACGTGGGCAGAAAGCTGATCATCGACCAGAACGTGTTCATCGAG
GGCACCCTGCCTATGGGAGTCGTCAGACCACTGACCGAGGTGGAAATGGACCACTACAGAGAGCCCTTTC
TGAACCCCGTGGACCGGGAACCTCTTTGGAGATTCCCCAACGAGCTGCCCATTGCCGGCGAGCCTGCTAA
TATTGTGGCCCTGGTGGAAGAGTACATGGACTGGCTGCATCAGAGCCCCGTGCCTAAGCTGCTGTTTTGG
GGAACACCCGGCGTGCTGATTCCTCCTGCTGAAGCTGCCAGACTGGCCAAGAGCCTGCCTAATTGCAAGG
CCGTGGATATCGGCCCTGGCCTGAATCTGCTGCAAGAGGACAACCCCGATCTGATCGGCTCCGAGATTGC
CAGATGGCTGAGCACCCTGGAAATCAGCGGAGGAGGAGGTTCTGGAGGCGGTGGAAGTGGTGGCGGAGGT
AGCTGGACTCTCGGGCGCCGCGCAGTAGCCGGCCTCCTGGCGTCACCCGGCCCAGCCCAGGCCCAGACCC
TCACCCGGGTCCCGCGGCCGGCAGAGTTGGCCCCACTCTGCGGCCGCCGTGGCCTGCGCACCGACATCGA
TGCGACCTGCACGCCCCGCCGCGCAGTAAGTATCCGCGCCGGGAACAGCCGCGGGCCGCACGCCGCGGGC
CGCACGCCGCACGCCTGCGCAGGGAGGCGCCGCGCACGCCGGGGTCGCTCCGGGTACGCGCGCTGGACTA
GCTCACCCCGCTCCTTCTCAGGGCGGCCCGGCGGAAGCGGCCTTGCAACTCCCTTCTCTGGTTCTCCCGG
TTGCATTTACACTGGCTTCTGCTTTCCGAAGGAAAAGGGGACATTTTGTCCTG
